Addgene plasmid #82818: pDONR223_PTEN_p.M35I
Purpose: Gateway Donor vector containing PTEN, part of the Target Accelerator Plasmid Collection.
Depositing lab: Jesse Boehm & Matthew Meyerson & David Root. Depositing organization: Broad Institute. Publication: High-throughput Phenotyping of Lung Cancer Somatic Mutations. Berger AH, Brooks AN, Wu X, Shrestha Y, Chouinard C, Piccioni F, Bagul M, Kamburov A, Imielinski M, Hogstrom L, Zhu C, Yang X, Pantel S, Sakai R, Watson J, Kaplan N, Campbell JD, Singh S, Root DE, Narayan R, Natoli T, Lahr DL, Tirosh I, Tamayo P, Getz G, Wong B, Doench J, Subramanian A, Golub TR, Meyerson M, Boehm JS. Cancer Cell. 2016 Aug 8;30(2):214-28. doi: 10.1016/j.ccell.2016.06.022. Epub 2016 Jul 28. PubMed 27478040.
Backbone
  Vector backbone: pDONR223
  Backbone manufacturer: Invitrogen
  Vector type: Gateway Entry vector
Growth in bacteria
  Bacterial resistance: Spectinomycin, 50 μg/mL
  Growth temperature: 37°C
  Growth strain: DH5alpha
  Copy number: High Copy
Gene/Insert
  Gene/Insert name: PTEN (alt name: NM_000314)
  Species: H. sapiens (human)
  Mutation: M35I
  Entrez Gene: PTEN (a.k.a. 10q23del, BZS, CWS1, DEC, GLM2, MHAM, MMAC1, PTEN1, PTENbeta, TEP1)
  Promoter: None
  Cloning method: Gateway Cloning
  Sequencing primers: 5′ M13pUC-fwd; 3′ M13-Rev
Terms and licenses: Academic/Nonprofit Terms; Industry Terms: Not Available to Industry
Depositor comments: CLOSED (stop codon immediately follows insert)
How to cite: pDONR223_PTEN_p.M35I was a gift from Jesse Boehm & Matthew Meyerson & David Root (Addgene plasmid # 82818 ; http://n2t.net/addgene:82818 ; RRID:Addgene_82818)
