[The description below was written by a language model from this plasmid's Addgene catalogue record and pLannotate feature annotations shown in this document.]
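Description:
pDONR223_PTEN_p.M35I is a Gateway entry clone built on the Invitrogen pDONR223 backbone, carrying the human PTEN open reading frame (reference transcript NM_000314) with the missense substitution M35I. It is a small bacterial plasmid of about 4 kb that replicates from a high-copy ColE1/pUC-type origin and is selected with spectinomycin through the aadA aminoglycoside adenylyltransferase gene (SmR). That gene lies downstream of a fragment of a class 1 integron Pc promoter and a short remnant of a gentamicin resistance gene.

The PTEN coding sequence (about 1.2 kb) is flanked on both sides by attL-type recombination sites. The automated annotation labels both as attL3, but they act as the paired sites that let LR Clonase move the ORF directionally into any compatible Gateway destination vector. The record lists no promoter for the insert, so the plasmid serves as a shuttle and storage clone rather than an expression construct. Expression depends on the promoter and any tags provided by the chosen destination vector. The clone is in "closed" format, with a stop codon immediately after the ORF, so C-terminal fusions from a destination vector will not be translated. rrnB T1 and T2 terminators upstream of the cassette insulate it from read-through transcription. A T7 promoter sits just beyond the downstream att site, and the short lacI and lacZα fragments are backbone remnants. M13 primer sites flanking the insert allow sequence verification.

The plasmid belongs to the Target Accelerator Plasmid Collection, a set of wild-type and mutant alleles assembled for high-throughput functional phenotyping of somatic mutations found in lung cancer. This clone supplies a tumour-suppressor PTEN variant for such comparisons.
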