Features (pLannotate 1.2.2; 12 found; start..end, strand, type, name):
    121..213     +  CDS            lacI (fragment): lac repressor; lacI; The lac repressor binds to the lac operator to inhibit transcription in E. coli. This inhibition can be relieved by adding lactose or isopropyl-β-D-thiogalactopyranoside (IPTG).
    268..295     -  terminator     rrnB T2 terminator: transcription terminator T2 from the E. coli rrnB gene
    427..470     +  terminator     rrnB T1 terminator: Escherichia coli rrnB; transcription terminator T1 from the E. coli rrnB gene
    517..553     -  CDS            lacZα (fragment): LacZα fragment of β-galactosidase; lacZ fragment
    570..665     +  protein_bind   attL3: mutant version of attL; recombination site for the Gateway® LR reaction LR Clonase™
    671..1879    +  CDS            PTEN: PTEN_HUMAN - Also known as MMAC1, TEP1. Experimental evidence at protein level: Swiss-Prot protein existence level 1. [Isoform alpha]: Functional kinase, like isoform 1 it antagonizes the PI3K-AKT/PKB signaling pathway. Plays a role in mitochondrial energetic metabolism by promoting COX activity and ATP production, via collaboration with isoform 1 in increasing protein levels of PINK1. From Homo sapiens (Human).
   1887..1982    -  protein_bind   attL3: mutant version of attL; recombination site for the Gateway® LR reaction LR Clonase™
   2001..2019    -  promoter       T7 promoter: promoter for bacteriophage T7 RNA polymerase
   2209..2232    +  promoter       Pc promoter (fragment): intI1 (promoter lies within the coding sequence); class 1 integron promoter
   2408..2464    +  CDS            GmR (fragment): gentamycin acetyltransferase; aacC1; confers resistance to gentamycin
   2471..3262    +  CDS            SmR: aminoglycoside adenylyltransferase (Murphy, 1985); aadA; confers resistance to spectinomycin and streptomycin
   3355..3943    +  rep_origin     ori: high-copy-number ColE1/pMB1/pBR322/pUC origin of replication
>Addgene plasmid #82818 | pDONR223_PTEN_p.M35I | addgene full sequence | sequence record 162293 | Addgene NGS result
CTTTCCTGCGTTATCCCCTGATTCTGTGGATAACCGTATTACCGCCTTTGAGTGAGCTGATACCGCTCGC
CGCAGCCGAACGACCGAGCGCAGCGAGTCAGTGAGCGAGGAAGCGGAAGAGCGCCCAATACGCAAACCGC
CTCTCCCCGCGCGTTGGCCGATTCATTAATGCAGCTGGCACGACAGGTTTCCCGACTGGAAAGCGGGCAG
TGAGCGCAACGCAATTAATACGCGTACCGCTAGCCAGGAAGAGTTTGTAGAAACGCAAAAAGGCCATCCG
TCAGGATGGCCTTCTGCTTAGTTTGATGCCTGGCAGTTTATGGCGGGCGTCCTGCCCGCCACCCTCCGGG
CCGTTGCTTCACAACGTTCAAATCCGCTCCCGGCGGATTTGTCCTACTCAGGAGAGCGTTCACCGACAAA
CAACAGATAAAACGAAAGGCCCAGTCTTCCGACTGAGCCTTTCGTTTTATTTGATGCCTGGCAGTTCCCT
ACTCTCGCGTTAACGCTAGCATGGATGTTTTCCCAGTCACGACGTTGTAAAACGACGGCCAGTCTTAAGC
TCGGGCCCCAAATAATGATTTTATTTTGACTGATAGTGACCTGTTCGTTGCAACAAATTGATGAGCAATG
CTTTTTTATAATGCCAACTTTGTACAAAAAAGTTGGCACCATGACAGCCATCATCAAAGAGATCGTTAGC
AGAAACAAAAGGAGATATCAAGAGGATGGATTCGACTTAGACTTGACCTATATTTATCCAAACATTATTG
CTATTGGATTTCCTGCAGAAAGACTTGAAGGCGTATACAGGAACAATATTGATGATGTAGTAAGGTTTTT
GGATTCAAAGCATAAAAACCATTACAAGATATACAATCTTTGTGCTGAAAGACATTATGACACCGCCAAA
TTTAATTGCAGAGTTGCACAATATCCTTTTGAAGACCATAACCCACCACAGCTAGAACTTATCAAACCCT
TTTGTGAAGATCTTGACCAATGGCTAAGTGAAGATGACAATCATGTTGCAGCAATTCACTGTAAAGCTGG
AAAGGGACGAACTGGTGTAATGATATGTGCATATTTATTACATCGGGGCAAATTTTTAAAGGCACAAGAG
GCCCTAGATTTCTATGGGGAAGTAAGGACCAGAGACAAAAAGGGAGTAACTATTCCCAGTCAGAGGCGCT
ATGTGTATTATTATAGCTACCTGTTAAAGAATCATCTGGATTATAGACCAGTGGCACTGTTGTTTCACAA
GATGATGTTTGAAACTATTCCAATGTTCAGTGGCGGAACTTGCAATCCTCAGTTTGTGGTCTGCCAGCTA
AAGGTGAAGATATATTCCTCCAATTCAGGACCCACACGACGGGAAGACAAGTTCATGTACTTTGAGTTCC
CTCAGCCGTTACCTGTGTGTGGTGATATCAAAGTAGAGTTCTTCCACAAACAGAACAAGATGCTAAAAAA
GGACAAAATGTTTCACTTTTGGGTAAATACATTCTTCATACCAGGACCAGAGGAAACCTCAGAAAAAGTA
GAAAATGGAAGTCTATGTGATCAAGAAATCGATAGCATTTGCAGTATAGAGCGTGCAGATAATGACAAGG
AATATCTAGTACTTACTTTAACAAAAAATGATCTTGACAAAGCAAATAAAGACAAAGCCAACCGATACTT
TTCTCCAAATTTTAAGGTGAAGCTGTACTTCACAAAAACAGTAGAGGAGCCGTCAAATCCAGAGGCTAGC
AGTTCAACTTCTGTAACACCAGATGTTAGTGACAATGAACCTGATCATTATAGATATTCTGACACCACTG
ACTCTGATCCAGAGAATGAACCTTTTGATGAAGATCAGCATACACAAATTACAAAAGTCTGATTGCCAAC
TTTCTTGTACAAAGTTGGCATTATAAGAAAGCATTGCTTATCAATTTGTTGCAACGAACAGGTCACTATC
AGTCAAAATAAAATCATTATTTGCCATCCAGCTGATATCCCCTATAGTGAGTCGTATTACATGGTCATAG
CTGTTTCCTGGCAGCTCTGGCCCGTGTCTCAAAATCTCTGATGTTACATTGCACAAGATAAAAATATATC
ATCATGCCTCCTCTAGACCAGCCAGGACAGAAATGCCTCGACTTCGCTGCTACCCAAGGTTGCCGGGTGA
CGCACACCGTGGAAACGGATGAAGGCACGAACCCAGTGGACATAAGCCTGTTCGGTTCGTAAGCTGTAAT
GCAAGTAGCGTATGCGCTCACGCAACTGGTCCAGAACCTTGACCGAACGCAGCGGTGGTAACGGCGCAGT
GGCGGTTTTCATGGCTTGTTATGACTGTTTTTTTGGGGTACAGTCTATGCCTCGGGCATCCAAGCAGCAA
GCGCGTTACGCCGTGGGTCGATGTTTGATGTTATGGAGCAGCAACGATGTTACGCAGCAGGGCAGTCGCC
CTAAAACAAAGTTAAACATTATGAGGGAAGCGGTGATCGCCGAAGTATCGACTCAACTATCAGAGGTAGT
TGGCGTCATCGAGCGCCATCTCGAACCGACGTTGCTGGCCGTACATTTGTACGGCTCCGCAGTGGATGGC
GGCCTGAAGCCACACAGTGATATTGATTTGCTGGTTACGGTGACCGTAAGGCTTGATGAAACAACGCGGC
GAGCTTTGATCAACGACCTTTTGGAAACTTCGGCTTCCCCTGGAGAGAGCGAGATTCTCCGCGCTGTAGA
AGTCACCATTGTTGTGCACGACGACATCATTCCGTGGCGTTATCCAGCTAAGCGCGAACTGCAATTTGGA
GAATGGCAGCGCAATGACATTCTTGCAGGTATCTTCGAGCCAGCCACGATCGACATTGATCTGGCTATCT
TGCTGACAAAAGCAAGAGAACATAGCGTTGCCTTGGTAGGTCCAGCGGCGGAGGAACTCTTTGATCCGGT
TCCTGAACAGGATCTATTTGAGGCGCTAAATGAAACCTTAACGCTATGGAACTCGCCGCCCGACTGGGCT
GGCGATGAGCGAAATGTAGTGCTTACGTTGTCCCGCATTTGGTACAGCGCAGTAACCGGCAAAATCGCGC
CGAAGGATGTCGCTGCCGACTGGGCAATGGAGCGCCTGCCGGCCCAGTATCAGCCCGTCATACTTGAAGC
TAGACAGGCTTATCTTGGACAAGAAGAAGATCGCTTGGCCTCGCGCGCAGATCAGTTGGAAGAATTTGTC
CACTACGTGAAAGGCGAGATCACCAAGGTAGTCGGCAAATAACCCTCGAGCCACCCATGACCAAAATCCC
TTAACGTGAGTTACGCGTCGTTCCACTGAGCGTCAGACCCCGTAGAAAAGATCAAAGGATCTTCTTGAGA
TCCTTTTTTTCTGCGCGTAATCTGCTGCTTGCAAACAAAAAAACCACCGCTACCAGCGGTGGTTTGTTTG
CCGGATCAAGAGCTACCAACTCTTTTTCCGAAGGTAACTGGCTTCAGCAGAGCGCAGATACCAAATACTG
TTCTTCTAGTGTAGCCGTAGTTAGGCCACCACTTCAAGAACTCTGTAGCACCGCCTACATACCTCGCTCT
GCTAATCCTGTTACCAGTGGCTGCTGCCAGTGGCGATAAGTCGTGTCTTACCGGGTTGGACTCAAGACGA
TAGTTACCGGATAAGGCGCAGCGGTCGGGCTGAACGGGGGGTTCGTGCACACAGCCCAGCTTGGAGCGAA
CGACCTACACCGAACTGAGATACCTACAGCGTGAGCTATGAGAAAGCGCCACGCTTCCCGAAGGGAGAAA
GGCGGACAGGTATCCGGTAAGCGGCAGGGTCGGAACAGGAGAGCGCACGAGGGAGCTTCCAGGGGGAAAC
GCCTGGTATCTTTATAGTCCTGTCGGGTTTCGCCACCTCTGACTTGAGCGTCGATTTTTGTGATGCTCGT
CAGGGGGGCGGAGCCTATGGAAAAACGCCAGCAACGCGGCCTTTTTACGGTTCCTGGCCTTTTGCTGGCC
TTTTGCTCACATGTT
