>Addgene plasmid #82818 | pDONR223_PTEN_p.M35I | depositor partial sequence | sequence record 157544 | Insert sequence
ATGACAGCCATCATCAAAGAGATCGTTAGCAGAAACAAAAGGAGATATCAAGAGGATGGATTCGACTTAG
ACTTGACCTATATTTATCCAAACATTATTGCTATTGGATTTCCTGCAGAAAGACTTGAAGGCGTATACAG
GAACAATATTGATGATGTAGTAAGGTTTTTGGATTCAAAGCATAAAAACCATTACAAGATATACAATCTT
TGTGCTGAAAGACATTATGACACCGCCAAATTTAATTGCAGAGTTGCACAATATCCTTTTGAAGACCATA
ACCCACCACAGCTAGAACTTATCAAACCCTTTTGTGAAGATCTTGACCAATGGCTAAGTGAAGATGACAA
TCATGTTGCAGCAATTCACTGTAAAGCTGGAAAGGGACGAACTGGTGTAATGATATGTGCATATTTATTA
CATCGGGGCAAATTTTTAAAGGCACAAGAGGCCCTAGATTTCTATGGGGAAGTAAGGACCAGAGACAAAA
AGGGAGTAACTATTCCCAGTCAGAGGCGCTATGTGTATTATTATAGCTACCTGTTAAAGAATCATCTGGA
TTATAGACCAGTGGCACTGTTGTTTCACAAGATGATGTTTGAAACTATTCCAATGTTCAGTGGCGGAACT
TGCAATCCTCAGTTTGTGGTCTGCCAGCTAAAGGTGAAGATATATTCCTCCAATTCAGGACCCACACGAC
GGGAAGACAAGTTCATGTACTTTGAGTTCCCTCAGCCGTTACCTGTGTGTGGTGATATCAAAGTAGAGTT
CTTCCACAAACAGAACAAGATGCTAAAAAAGGACAAAATGTTTCACTTTTGGGTAAATACATTCTTCATA
CCAGGACCAGAGGAAACCTCAGAAAAAGTAGAAAATGGAAGTCTATGTGATCAAGAAATCGATAGCATTT
GCAGTATAGAGCGTGCAGATAATGACAAGGAATATCTAGTACTTACTTTAACAAAAAATGATCTTGACAA
AGCAAATAAAGACAAAGCCAACCGATACTTTTCTCCAAATTTTAAGGTGAAGCTGTACTTCACAAAAACA
GTAGAGGAGCCGTCAAATCCAGAGGCTAGCAGTTCAACTTCTGTAACACCAGATGTTAGTGACAATGAAC
CTGATCATTATAGATATTCTGACACCACTGACTCTGATCCAGAGAATGAACCTTTTGATGAAGATCAGCA
TACACAAATTACAAAAGTCTGA
